Addgene plasmid #123527: pMK-psbN 5'UTR
Purpose: MoChlo kit
Depositing lab: Scott Lenaghan & C. Neal Stewart. Depositing organization: University of Tennessee Institute of Agriculture. Publication: MoChlo: A versatile modular cloning toolbox for chloroplast biotechnology. Occhialini A, Piatek A, Pfotenhauer AC, Frazier TP, Stewart CN, Lenaghan S. Plant Physiol. 2019 Jan 24. pii: pp.18.01220. doi: 10.1104/pp.18.01220. PubMed 30679266.
Backbone
  Vector backbone: pMK-RQ
  Vector type: Synthetic Biology
Growth in bacteria
  Bacterial resistance: Kanamycin, 50 μg/mL
  Growth temperature: 37°C
  Growth strain: Top10
  Copy number: High Copy
Gene/Insert
  Gene/Insert name: psbN 5'UTR
  Cloning method: Restriction Enzyme; 5′ cloning site Unknown (unknown if destroyed)
Terms and licenses: Academic/Nonprofit Terms; Industry Terms: Not Available to Industry
Depositor comments: All inserts have been produced by gene synthesis and cloned in the indicated backbone vector. The insert is a chloroplast 5'UTR fusion designed for Golden-Gate cloning. The Original Material was developed in the performance of research that was funded by Grant Nos. ARPA-E: DE-AR000660 & DARPA: D17AC00016.
How to cite: pMK-psbN 5'UTR was a gift from Scott Lenaghan & C. Neal Stewart (Addgene plasmid # 123527 ; http://n2t.net/addgene:123527 ; RRID:Addgene_123527)
