[The description below was written by a language model from this plasmid's Addgene catalogue record and pLannotate feature annotations shown in this document.]
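Description:
pMK-psbN 5'UTR is a small (about 2.4 kb) part-donor plasmid from the MoChlo kit, a modular cloning toolbox for chloroplast biotechnology. It is built on pMK-RQ, a gene-synthesis cloning backbone, and is classed as a synthetic biology vector for propagation in E. coli. Replication depends on a high-copy ColE1/pUC-type origin. Selection is by kanamycin, through an aminoglycoside phosphotransferase (NeoR/KanR) gene transcribed from the bla (AmpR) promoter.

The payload is a synthesized chloroplast 5' untranslated region from psbN, a plastid photosystem II-associated gene. The depositor describes it as a 5'UTR fusion designed for Golden Gate cloning. In that approach, Type IIS restriction sites flanking a standardized part let it be released and ligated in a defined order with other modules, such as promoters, coding sequences and 3'UTRs, to build chloroplast expression cassettes. A plastid 5'UTR in such a cassette generally influences transcript stability and translation initiation. The record does not state the source species of the UTR, what it is fused to, the specific enzyme or overhangs used, or the cloning sites.

The automated annotation does not label the insert itself. It presumably lies in the unannotated stretch downstream of a T7 promoter. The other annotated features are short fragments of an M13 origin, lacZα, lacI and an RSF origin. These look like backbone remnants or partial sequence matches rather than functional elements. The plasmid is therefore best regarded as a storage and donor vector for one regulatory part, not as an expression construct in its own right.
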