Features (pLannotate 1.2.2; 8 found; start..end, strand, type, name):
      3..134     -  rep_origin     M13 ori (fragment): M13 bacteriophage origin of replication; arrow indicates direction of (+) strand synthesis
    155..311     -  CDS            lacZα (fragment): LacZα fragment of β-galactosidase; lacZ fragment
    320..338     +  promoter       T7 promoter: promoter for bacteriophage T7 RNA polymerase
    479..526     -  CDS            lacI (fragment): lac repressor; lacI; The lac repressor binds to the lac operator to inhibit transcription in E. coli. This inhibition can be relieved by adding lactose or isopropyl-β-D-thiogalactopyranoside (IPTG).
    563..603     -  rep_origin     RSF ori (fragment): Plasmids containing the RSF 1030 origin of replication can be propagated in E. coli cells that contain additional plasmids with compatible origins.
    681..1269    -  rep_origin     ori: high-copy-number ColE1/pMB1/pBR322/pUC origin of replication
   1443..2237    -  CDS            NeoR/KanR: aminoglycoside phosphotransferase confers resistance to neomycin, kanamycin, and G418 (Geneticin®)
   2238..2342    -  promoter       AmpR promoter: bla
>Addgene plasmid #123527 | pMK-psbN 5'UTR | addgene full sequence | sequence record 247899 | Addgene NGS Result
CTAAATTGTAAGCGTTAATATTTTGTTAAAATTCGCGTTAAATTTTTGTTAAATCAGCTCATTTTTTAAC
CAATAGGCCGAAATCGGCAAAATCCCTTATAAATCAAAAGAATAGACCGAGATAGGGTTGAGTGGCCGCT
ACAGGGCGCTCCCATTCGCCATTCAGGCTGCGCAACTGTTGGGAAGGGCGTTTCGGTGCGGGCCTCTTCG
CTATTACGCCAGCTGGCGAAAGGGGGATGTGCTGCAAGGCGATTAAGTTGGGTAACGCCAGGGTTTTCCC
AGTCACGACGTTGTAAAACGACGGCCAGTGAGCGCGACGTAATACGACTCACTATAGGGCGAATTGAAGG
AAGGCCGTCAAGGCCGCATCAACGAGCTCGGTCTCATACTCTATCATAGATCCATTGGGGTCTTGAAATT
TTATAAATATGATAAGAAATGTGAGACCGGTACCCTCTGGGCCTCATGGGCCTTCCTTTCACTGCCCGCT
TTCCAGTCGGGAAACCTGTCGTGCCAGCTGCATTAACATGGTCATAGCTGTTTCCTTGCGTATTGGGCGC
TCTCCGCTTCCTCGCTCACTGACTCGCTGCGCTCGGTCGTTCGGGTAAAGCCTGGGGTGCCTAATGAGCA
AAAGGCCAGCAAAAGGCCAGGAACCGTAAAAAGGCCGCGTTGCTGGCGTTTTTCCATAGGCTCCGCCCCC
CTGACGAGCATCACAAAAATCGACGCTCAAGTCAGAGGTGGCGAAACCCGACAGGACTATAAAGATACCA
GGCGTTTCCCCCTGGAAGCTCCCTCGTGCGCTCTCCTGTTCCGACCCTGCCGCTTACCGGATACCTGTCC
GCCTTTCTCCCTTCGGGAAGCGTGGCGCTTTCTCATAGCTCACGCTGTAGGTATCTCAGTTCGGTGTAGG
TCGTTCGCTCCAAGCTGGGCTGTGTGCACGAACCCCCCGTTCAGCCCGACCGCTGCGCCTTATCCGGTAA
CTATCGTCTTGAGTCCAACCCGGTAAGACACGACTTATCGCCACTGGCAGCAGCCACTGGTAACAGGATT
AGCAGAGCGAGGTATGTAGGCGGTGCTACAGAGTTCTTGAAGTGGTGGCCTAACTACGGCTACACTAGAA
GAACAGTATTTGGTATCTGCGCTCTGCTGAAGCCAGTTACCTTCGGAAAAAGAGTTGGTAGCTCTTGATC
CGGCAAACAAACCACCGCTGGTAGCGGTGGTTTTTTTGTTTGCAAGCAGCAGATTACGCGCAGAAAAAAA
GGATCTCAAGAAGATCCTTTGATCTTTTCTACGGGGTCTGACGCTCAGTGGAACGAAAACTCACGTTAAG
GGATTTTGGTCATGAGATTATCAAAAAGGATCTTCACCTAGATCCTTTTAAATTAAAAATGAAGTTTTAA
ATCAATCTAAAGTATATATGAGTAAACTTGGTCTGACAGTTATTAGAAAAATTCATCCAGCAGACGATAA
AACGCAATACGCTGGCTATCCGGTGCCGCAATGCCATACAGCACCAGAAAACGATCCGCCCATTCGCCGC
CCAGTTCTTCCGCAATATCACGGGTGGCCAGCGCAATATCCTGATAACGATCCGCCACGCCCAGACGGCC
GCAATCAATAAAGCCGCTAAAACGGCCATTTTCCACCATAATGTTCGGCAGGCACGCATCACCATGGGTC
ACCACCAGATCTTCGCCATCCGGCATGCTCGCTTTCAGACGCGCAAACAGCTCTGCCGGTGCCAGGCCCT
GATGTTCTTCATCCAGATCATCCTGATCCACCAGGCCCGCTTCCATACGGGTACGCGCACGTTCAATACG
ATGTTTCGCCTGATGATCAAACGGACAGGTCGCCGGGTCCAGGGTATGCAGACGACGCATGGCATCCGCC
ATAATGCTCACTTTTTCTGCCGGCGCCAGATGGCTAGACAGCAGATCCTGACCCGGCACTTCGCCCAGCA
GCAGCCAATCACGGCCCGCTTCGGTCACCACATCCAGCACCGCCGCACACGGAACACCGGTGGTGGCCAG
CCAGCTCAGACGCGCCGCTTCATCCTGCAGCTCGTTCAGCGCACCGCTCAGATCGGTTTTCACAAACAGC
ACCGGACGACCCTGCGCGCTCAGACGAAACACCGCCGCATCAGAGCAGCCAATGGTCTGCTGCGCCCAAT
CATAGCCAAACAGACGTTCCACCCACGCTGCCGGGCTACCCGCATGCAGGCCATCCTGTTCAATCATACT
CTTCCTTTTTCAATATTATTGAAGCATTTATCAGGGTTATTGTCTCATGAGCGGATACATATTTGAATGT
ATTTAGAAAAATAAACAAATAGGGGTTCCGCGCACATTTCCCCGAAAAGTGCCAC
