>Addgene plasmid #123527 | pMK-psbN 5'UTR | depositor partial sequence | sequence record 235677 | psbN 5'UTR
CTATCATAGATCCATTGGGGTCTTGAAATTTTATAAATATGATAAGA
